LOCUS       Exported 7760 bp ds-DNA circular SYN 12-MAY-2021
DEFINITION  Expresses inactive Mpro mutant and a near-infrared fluorescent
            protein mIFP fused to H2B.
ACCESSION   .
VERSION     .
KEYWORDS    pcDNA3 H2B-mIFP T2A Mpro (C145A)
SOURCE      synthetic DNA construct
  ORGANISM  synthetic DNA construct
REFERENCE   1 (bases 1 to 7760)
  TITLE     FlipGFP-based activity reporter of SARS-CoV-2 main protease Mpro
  JOURNAL   Unpublished
REFERENCE   2 (bases 1 to 7760)
  AUTHORS   .
  TITLE     Direct Submission
  JOURNAL   Exported May 12, 2021 from SnapGene Server 1.1.58
            http://www.snapgene.com
FEATURES             Location/Qualifiers
     source          1..7760
                     /organism="synthetic DNA construct"
                     /mol_type="other DNA"
     enhancer        1..380
                     /label=CMV enhancer
                     /note="human cytomegalovirus immediate early enhancer"
     promoter        381..584
                     /label=CMV promoter
                     /note="human cytomegalovirus (CMV) immediate early
                     promoter"
     primer_bind     535..555
                     /label=CMV-F
                     /note="Human CMV immediate early promoter, forward primer"
     primer_bind     629..648
                     /label=T7
                     /note="T7 promoter, forward primer"
     promoter        629..647
                     /label=T7 promoter
                     /note="promoter for bacteriophage T7 RNA polymerase"
     CDS             695..1072
                     /codon_start=1
                     /gene="HIST1H2BJ"
                     /product="human histone H2B"
                     /label=H2B
                     /translation="MPEPAKSAPAPKKGSKKAVTKAQKKGGKKRKRSRKESYSIYVYKV
                     LKQVHPDTGISSKAMGIMNSFVNDIFERIAGEASRLAHYNKRSTITSREIQTAVRLLLP
                     GELAKHAVSEGTKAITKYTSAK"
     CDS             1142..2101
                     /codon_start=1
                     /product="naturally monomeric infrared fluorescent protein
                     derived from a truncated bacteriophytochrome (Yu et al.,
                     2015)"
                     /label=mIFP
                     /translation="MSVPLTTSAFGHAFLANCEREQIHLAGSIQPHGILLAVKEPDNVV
                     IQASINAAEFLNTNSVVGRPLRDLGGDLPLQILPHLNGPLHLAPMTLRCTVGSPPRRVD
                     CTIHRPSNGGLIVELEPATKTTNIAPALDGAFHRITSSSSLMGLCDETATIIREITGYD
                     RVMVVRFDEEGNGEILSERRRADLEAFLGNRYPASTIPQIARRLYEHNRVRLLVDVNYT
                     PVPLQPRISPLNGRDLDMSLSCLRSMSPIHQKYMQDMGVGATLVCSLMVSGRLWGLIAC
                     HHYEPRFVPFHIRAAGEALAETCAIRIATLESFAQSQSK"
     CDS             2108..2161
                     /codon_start=1
                     /product="2A peptide from Thosea asigna virus capsid
                     protein"
                     /label=T2A
                     /note="Eukaryotic ribosomes fail to insert a peptide bond
                     between the Gly and Pro residues, yielding separate
                     polypeptides."
                     /translation="EGRGSLLTCGDVEENPGP"
     primer_bind     complement(3117..3134)
                     /label=BGH-rev
                     /note="Bovine growth hormone terminator, reverse primer.
                     Also called BGH reverse"
     polyA_signal    3123..3347
                     /label=bGH poly(A) signal
                     /note="bovine growth hormone polyadenylation signal"
     rep_origin      3393..3821
                     /direction=RIGHT
                     /label=f1 ori
                     /note="f1 bacteriophage origin of replication; arrow
                     indicates direction of (+) strand synthesis"
     primer_bind     complement(3480..3499)
                     /label=F1ori-R
                     /note="F1 origin, reverse primer"
     primer_bind     3690..3711
                     /label=F1ori-F
                     /note="F1 origin, forward primer"
     primer_bind     complement(3830..3850)
                     /label=pBABE 3'
                     /note="SV40 enhancer, reverse primer for pBABE vectors"
     promoter        3835..4164
                     /label=SV40 promoter
                     /note="SV40 enhancer and early promoter"
     rep_origin      4015..4150
                     /label=SV40 ori
                     /note="SV40 origin of replication"
     primer_bind     4077..4096
                     /label=SV40pro-F
                     /note="SV40 promoter/origin, forward primer"
     CDS             4231..5025
                     /codon_start=1
                     /gene="aph(3')-II (or nptII)"
                     /product="aminoglycoside phosphotransferase from Tn5"
                     /label=NeoR/KanR
                     /note="confers resistance to neomycin, kanamycin, and G418
                     (Geneticin(R))"
                     /translation="MIEQDGLHAGSPAAWVERLFGYDWAQQTIGCSDAAVFRLSAQGRP
                     VLFVKTDLSGALNELQDEAARLSWLATTGVPCAAVLDVVTEAGRDWLLLGEVPGQDLLS
                     SHLAPAEKVSIMADAMRRLHTLDPATCPFDHQAKHRIERARTRMEAGLVDQDDLDEEHQ
                     GLAPAELFARLKARMPDGEDLVVTHGDACLPNIMVENGRFSGFIDCGRLGVADRYQDIA
                     LATRDIAEELGGEWADRFLVLYGIAAPDSQRIAFYRLLDEFF"
     primer_bind     complement(4285..4304)
                     /label=Neo-R
                     /note="Neomycin resistance gene, reverse primer"
     primer_bind     4895..4914
                     /label=Neo-F
                     /note="Neomycin resistance gene, forward primer"
     polyA_signal    5199..5320
                     /label=SV40 poly(A) signal
                     /note="SV40 polyadenylation signal"
     primer_bind     complement(5236..5255)
                     /label=SV40pA-R
                     /note="SV40 polyA, reverse primer"
     primer_bind     5290..5309
                     /label=EBV-rev
                     /note="SV40 polyA terminator, reverse primer"
     primer_bind     complement(5369..5385)
                     /label=M13 rev
                     /note="common sequencing primer, one of multiple similar
                     variants"
     primer_bind     complement(5369..5385)
                     /label=M13 Reverse
                     /note="In lacZ gene. Also called M13-rev"
     primer_bind     complement(5382..5404)
                     /label=M13/pUC Reverse
                     /note="In lacZ gene"
     protein_bind    5393..5409
                     /label=lac operator
                     /bound_moiety="lac repressor encoded by lacI"
                     /note="The lac repressor binds to the lac operator to
                     inhibit transcription in E. coli. This inhibition can be
                     relieved by adding lactose or
                     isopropyl-beta-D-thiogalactopyranoside (IPTG)."
     promoter        complement(5417..5447)
                     /label=lac promoter
                     /note="promoter for the E. coli lac operon"
     protein_bind    5462..5483
                     /label=CAP binding site
                     /bound_moiety="E. coli catabolite activator protein"
                     /note="CAP binding activates transcription in the presence
                     of cAMP."
     primer_bind     complement(5600..5617)
                     /label=L4440
                     /note="L4440 vector, forward primer"
     rep_origin      complement(5771..6359)
                     /direction=LEFT
                     /label=ori
                     /note="high-copy-number ColE1/pMB1/pBR322/pUC origin of
                     replication"
     primer_bind     complement(5851..5870)
                     /label=pBR322ori-F
                     /note="pBR322 origin, forward primer"
     CDS             complement(6530..7390)
                     /codon_start=1
                     /gene="bla"
                     /product="beta-lactamase"
                     /label=AmpR
                     /note="confers resistance to ampicillin, carbenicillin, and
                     related antibiotics"
                     /translation="MSIQHFRVALIPFFAAFCLPVFAHPETLVKVKDAEDQLGARVGYI
                     ELDLNSGKILESFRPEERFPMMSTFKVLLCGAVLSRIDAGQEQLGRRIHYSQNDLVEYS
                     PVTEKHLTDGMTVRELCSAAITMSDNTAANLLLTTIGGPKELTAFLHNMGDHVTRLDRW
                     EPELNEAIPNDERDTTMPVAMATTLRKLLTGELLTLASRQQLIDWMEADKVAGPLLRSA
                     LPAGWFIADKSGAGERGSRGIIAALGPDGKPSRIVVIYTTGSQATMDERNRQIAEIGAS
                     LIKHW"
     primer_bind     7153..7172
                     /label=Amp-R
                     /note="Ampicillin resistance gene, reverse primer"
     promoter        complement(7391..7495)
                     /gene="bla"
                     /label=AmpR promoter
     primer_bind     complement(7570..7589)
                     /label=pRS-marker
                     /note="pRS vectors, use to sequence yeast selectable
                     marker"
ORIGIN
        1 gacattgatt attgactagt tattaatagt aatcaattac ggggtcatta gttcatagcc
       61 catatatgga gttccgcgtt acataactta cggtaaatgg cccgcctggc tgaccgccca
      121 acgacccccg cccattgacg tcaataatga cgtatgttcc catagtaacg ccaataggga
      181 ctttccattg acgtcaatgg gtggagtatt tacggtaaac tgcccacttg gcagtacatc
      241 aagtgtatca tatgccaagt acgcccccta ttgacgtcaa tgacggtaaa tggcccgcct
      301 ggcattatgc ccagtacatg accttatggg actttcctac ttggcagtac atctacgtat
      361 tagtcatcgc tattaccatg gtgatgcggt tttggcagta catcaatggg cgtggatagc
      421 ggtttgactc acggggattt ccaagtctcc accccattga cgtcaatggg agtttgtttt
      481 ggcaccaaaa tcaacgggac tttccaaaat gtcgtaacaa ctccgcccca ttgacgcaaa
      541 tgggcggtag gcgtgtacgg tgggaggtct atataagcag agctctctgg ctaactagag
      601 aacccactgc ttactggctt atcgaaatta atacgactca ctatagggag acccaagctg
      661 gctagcgttt aaacttaagc ttggtaccgc caccatgcca gagccagcga agtctgctcc
      721 cgccccgaaa aagggctcca agaaggcggt gactaaggcg cagaagaaag gcggcaagaa
      781 gcgcaagcgc agccgcaagg agagctattc catctatgtg tacaaggttc tgaagcaggt
      841 ccaccctgac accggcattt cgtccaaggc catgggcatc atgaattcgt ttgtgaacga
      901 cattttcgag cgcatcgcag gtgaggcttc ccgcctggcg cattacaaca agcgctcgac
      961 catcacctcc agggagatcc agacggccgt gcgcctgctg ctgcctgggg agttggccaa
     1021 gcacgccgtg tccgagggta ctaaggccat caccaagtac accagcgcta agtctggtgg
     1081 cgggagtggt ggcgggtccc tcgagtccgg actcagatct ggcagcggtg gaggcgatat
     1141 catgtcggta ccgctgacta cctcagcatt cggccacgcg tttctggcta actgtgaacg
     1201 cgagcagatc cacctggcgg gctccattca gccgcacggt atcctgctgg ctgtgaaaga
     1261 gccggacaac gtggtgatcc aggcttctat taacgctgcg gagttcctga acaccaactc
     1321 tgttgttggc cgtccgctgc gtgacctggg cggcgatctg cctttgcaga tcctgccgca
     1381 cctgaacggc ccgctgcacc tggctccgat gaccctgcgt tgtaccgtgg gttctccgcc
     1441 gcgtcgtgtg gactgtacca ttcatcgtcc gtctaacggc ggcctgatcg tagaactgga
     1501 accagcaacc aagaccacta acattgcgcc ggctctggac ggtgcgtttc atcgtatcac
     1561 ttcttcatcc tccctgatgg gcctgtgtga cgaaaccgcg actattatcc gtgagattac
     1621 tggctacgac cgtgtgatgg tagtacgttt cgatgaagag ggtaatggcg aaattctgtc
     1681 cgaacgtcgt cgtgcggacc tggaagcgtt cctgggtaac cgctacccgg cgtctactat
     1741 tccgcagatc gctcgtcgcc tgtacgaaca taaccgtgtt cgcctgctgg tagatgtgaa
     1801 ctatactccg gttccgctac agccgcgcat cagcccgctg aacggtcgtg atctggatat
     1861 gtccctgtct tgcctgcgct ctatgtcccc gatccaccag aaatacatgc aggacatggg
     1921 cgttggcgcg accctggttt gctctctgat ggtgtctggt cgtctgtggg gtctgatcgc
     1981 ttgccaccac tacgaaccgc gcttcgttcc gttccacatt cgcgctgctg gcgaagcgct
     2041 ggcggaaact tgtgcgatcc gcatcgcgac gctggagagc tttgcacagt ctcagtccaa
     2101 aggatccgag ggcagaggaa gtctgctaac atgcggtgac gtcgaggaga atcctggccc
     2161 aaccgggatg nnnnnnnnnn nnnnnnnnnn nnnnnnnnnn nnnnnnnnnn nnnnnnnnnn
     2221 nnnnnnnnnn nnnnnnnnnn nnnnnnnnnn nnnnnnnnnn nnnnnnnnnn nnnnnnnnnn
     2281 nnnnnnnnnn nnnnnnnnnn nnnnnnnnnn nnnnnnnnnn nnnnnnnnnn nnnnnnnnnn
     2341 nnnnnnnnnn nnnnnnnnnn nnnnnnnnnn nnnnnnnnnn nnnnnnnnnn nnnnnnnnnn
     2401 nnnnnnnnnn nnnnnnnnnn nnnnnnnnnn nnnnnnnnnn nnnnnnnnnn nnnnnnnnnn
     2461 nnnnnnnnnn nnnnnnnnnn nnnnnnnnnn nnnnnnnnnn nnnnnnnnnn nnnnnnnnnn
     2521 nnnnnnnnnn nnnnnnnnnn nnnnnnnnnn nnnnnnnnnn nnnnnnnnnn nnnnnnnnnn
     2581 nnnnnnnnnn nnnnnnnnnn nnnnnnnnnn nnnnnnnnnn nnnnnnnnnn nnnnnnnnnn
     2641 nnnnnnnnnn nnnnnnnnnn nnnnnnnnnn nnnnnnnnnn nnnnnnnnnn nnnnnnnnnn
     2701 nnnnnnnnnn nnnnnnnnnn nnnnnnnnnn nnnnnnnnnn nnnnnnnnnn nnnnnnnnnn
     2761 nnnnnnnnnn nnnnnnnnnn nnnnnnnnnn nnnnnnnnnn nnnnnnnnnn nnnnnnnnnn
     2821 nnnnnnnnnn nnnnnnnnnn nnnnnnnnnn nnnnnnnnnn nnnnnnnnnn nnnnnnnnnn
     2881 nnnnnnnnnn nnnnnnnnnn nnnnnnnnnn nnnnnnnnnn nnnnnnnnnn nnnnnnnnnn
     2941 nnnnnnnnnn nnnnnnnnnn nnnnnnnnnn nnnnnnnnnn nnnnnnnnnn nnnnnnnnnn
     3001 nnnnnnnnnn nnnnnnnnnn nnnnnnnnnn nnnnnnnnnn nnnnnnnnnn nnnnnnnnnn
     3061 nnnnnnnnnn nnnnnnnnnn nnttccagta agggcccgtt taaacccgct gatcagcctc
     3121 gactgtgcct tctagttgcc agccatctgt tgtttgcccc tcccccgtgc cttccttgac
     3181 cctggaaggt gccactccca ctgtcctttc ctaataaaat gaggaaattg catcgcattg
     3241 tctgagtagg tgtcattcta ttctgggggg tggggtgggg caggacagca agggggagga
     3301 ttgggaagac aatagcaggc atgctgggga tgcggtgggc tctatggctt ctgaggcgga
     3361 aagaaccagc tggggctcta gggggtatcc ccnnnnnnnn nnnnnnnnnn nnnnnnnnnn
     3421 nnnnnnnnnn nnnnnnnnnn nnnnnnnnnn nnnnnnnnnn nnnnnnnnnn nnnnnnnnnn
     3481 nnnnnnnnnn nnnnnnnnnn nnnnnnnnnn nnnnnncnnn nnnnnnnnnn nnnnnnnnnn
     3541 nnnnnnnnnn nnnnnnnnnn nnnnnnnnnn nnnnnnnnnn nnnnnnnnnn nnnnnnnnnn
     3601 nnnnnnnnan nnnnnnnnnn nnnnnnnnnn nnnnnnnnnn nnnnnnnnnn nnnnnnnncc
     3661 tttgacgttg gagtccacgt tctttaatag tggactcttg ttccaaactg gaacaacact
     3721 caaccctatc tcggtctatt cttttgattt ataagggatt ttgccgattt cggcctattg
     3781 gttaaaaaat gagctgattt aacaaaaatt taacgcgaat taattctgtg gaatgtgtgt
     3841 cagttagggt gtggaaagtc cccaggctcc ccagcaggca gaagtatgca aagcatgcat
     3901 ctcaattagt cagcaaccag gtgtggaaag tccccaggct ccccagcagg cagaagtatg
     3961 caaagcatgc atctcaatta gtcagcaacc atagtcccgc ccctaactcc gcccatcccg
     4021 cccctaactc cgcccagttc cgcccattct ccgccccatg gctgactaat tttttttatt
     4081 tatgcagagg ccgaggccgc ctctgcctct gagctattcc agaagtagtg aggaggcttt
     4141 tttggaggcc taggcttttg caaaaagctc ccgggagctt gtatatccat tttcggatct
     4201 gatcaagaga caggatgagg atcgtttcgc atgattgaac aagatggatt gcacgcaggt
     4261 tctccggccg cttgggtgga gaggctattc ggctatgact gggcacaaca gacaatcggc
     4321 tgctctgatg ccgccgtgtt ccggctgtca gcgcaggggc gcccggttct ttttgtcaag
     4381 accgacctgt ccggtgccct gaatgaactg caggacgagg cagcgcggct atcgtggctg
     4441 gccacgacgg gcgttccttg cgcagctgtg ctcgacgttg tcactgaagc gggaagggac
     4501 tggctgctat tgggcgaagt gccggggcag gatctcctgt catctcacct tgctcctgcc
     4561 gagaaagtat ccatcatggc tgatgcaatg cggcggctgc atacgcttga tccggctacc
     4621 tgcccattcg accaccaagc gaaacatcgc atcgagcgag cacgtactcg gatggaagcc
     4681 ggtcttgtcg atcaggatga tctggacgaa gagcatcagg ggctcgcgcc agccgaactg
     4741 ttcgccaggc tcaaggcgcg catgcccgac ggcgaggatc tcgtcgtgac ccatggcgat
     4801 gcctgcttgc cgaatatcat ggtggaaaat ggccgctttt ctggattcat cgactgtggc
     4861 cggctgggtg tggcggaccg ctatcaggac atagcgttgg ctacccgtga tattgctgaa
     4921 gagcttggcg gcgaatgggc tgaccgcttc ctcgtgcttt acggtatcgc cgctcccgat
     4981 tcgcagcgca tcgccttcta tcgccttctt gacgagttct tctgagcggg actctggggt
     5041 tcgaaatgac cgaccaagcg acgcccaacc tgccatcacg agatttcgat tccaccgccg
     5101 ccttctatga aaggttgggc ttcggaatcg ttttccggga cgccggctgg atgatcctcc
     5161 agcgcgggga tctcatgctg gagttcttcg cccaccccaa cttgtttatt gcagcttata
     5221 atggttacaa ataaagcaat agcatcacaa atttcacaaa taaagcattt ttttcactgc
     5281 attctagttg tggtttgtcc aaactcatca atgtatctta tcatgtctgt ataccgtcga
     5341 cctctagcta gagcttggcg taatcatggt catagctgtt tcctgtgtga aattgttatc
     5401 cgctcacaat tccacacaac atacgagccg gaagcataaa gtgtaaagcc tggggtgcct
     5461 aatgagtgag ctaactcaca ttaattgcgt tgcgctcact gcccgctttc cagtcgggaa
     5521 acctgtcgtg ccagctgcat taatgaatcg gccaacgcgc ggggagaggc ggtttgcgta
     5581 ttgggcgctc ttccgcttcc tcgctcactg actcgctgcg ctcggtcgtt cggctgcggc
     5641 gagcggtatc agctcactca aaggcggtaa tacggttatc cacagaatca ggggataacg
     5701 caggaaagaa catgtgagca aaaggccagc aaaaggccag gaaccgtaaa aaggccgcgt
     5761 tgctggcgtt tttccatagg ctccgccccc ctgacgagca tcacaaaaat cgacgctcaa
     5821 gtcagaggtg gcgaaacccg acaggactat aaagatacca ggcgtttccc cctggaagct
     5881 ccctcgtgcg ctctcctgtt ccgaccctgc cgcttaccgg atacctgtcc gcctttctcc
     5941 cttcgggaag cgtggcgctt tctcatagct cacgctgtag gtatctcagt tcggtgtagg
     6001 tcgttcgctc caagctgggc tgtgtgcacg aaccccccgt tcagcccgac cgctgcgcct
     6061 tatccggtaa ctatcgtctt gagtccaacc cggtaagaca cgacttatcg ccactggcag
     6121 cagccactgg taacaggatt agcagagcga ggtatgtagg cggtgctaca gagttcttga
     6181 agtggtggcc taactacggc tacactagaa gaacagtatt tggtatctgc gctctgctga
     6241 agccagttac cttcggaaaa agagttggta gctcttgatc cggcaaacaa accaccgctg
     6301 gtagcggtgg tttttttgtt tgcaagcagc agattacgcg cagaaaaaaa ggatctcaag
     6361 aagatccttt gatcttttct acggggtctg acgctcagtg gaacgaaaac tcacgttaag
     6421 ggattttggt catgagatta tcaaaaagga tcttcaccta gatcctttta aattaaaaat
     6481 gaagttttaa atcaatctaa agtatatatg agtaaacttg gtctgacagt taccaatgct
     6541 taatcagtga ggcacctatc tcagcgatct gtctatttcg ttcatccata gttgcctgac
     6601 tccccgtcgt gtagataact acgatacggg agggcttacc atctggcccc agtgctgcaa
     6661 tgataccgcg agacccacgc tcaccggctc cagatttatc agcaataaac cagccagccg
     6721 gaagggccga gcgcagaagt ggtcctgcaa ctttatccgc ctccatccag tctattaatt
     6781 gttgccggga agctagagta agtagttcgc cagttaatag tttgcgcaac gttgttgcca
     6841 ttgctacagg catcgtggtg tcacgctcgt cgtttggtat ggcttcattc agctccggtt
     6901 cccaacgatc aaggcgagtt acatgatccc ccatgttgtg caaaaaagcg gttagctcct
     6961 tcggtcctcc gatcgttgtc agaagtaagt tggccgcagt gttatcactc atggttatgg
     7021 cagcactgca taattctctt actgtcatgc catccgtaag atgcttttct gtgactggtg
     7081 agtactcaac caagtcattc tgagaatagt gtatgcggcg accgagttgc tcttgcccgg
     7141 cgtcaatacg ggataatacc gcgccacata gcagaacttt aaaagtgctc atcattggaa
     7201 aacgttcttc ggggcgaaaa ctctcaagga tcttaccgct gttgagatcc agttcgatgt
     7261 aacccactcg tgcacccaac tgatcttcag catcttttac tttcaccagc gtttctgggt
     7321 gagcaaaaac aggaaggcaa aatgccgcaa aaaagggaat aagggcgaca cggaaatgtt
     7381 gaatactcat actcttcctt tttcaatatt attgaagcat ttatcagggt tattgtctca
     7441 tgagcggata catatttgaa tgtatttaga aaaataaaca aataggggtt ccgcgcacat
     7501 ttccccgaaa agtgccacct gacgtcgacg gatcgggaga tctcccgatc ccctatggtg
     7561 cactctcagt acaatctgct ctgatgccgc atagttaagc cagtatctgc tccctgcttg
     7621 tgtgttggag gtcgctgagt agtgcgcgag caaaatttaa gctacaacaa ggcaaggctt
     7681 gaccgacaat tgcatgaaga atctgcttag ggttaggcgt tttgcgctgc ttcgcgatgt
     7741 acgggccaga tatacgcgtt
//
